Addgene plasmid #30377: pHR-SIN-PTEN-G129E
Depositing lab: Todd Waldman. Depositing organization: Georgetown University. Publication: Mechanistic Analysis of a DNA Damage-Induced, PTEN-Dependent Size Checkpoint in Human Cells. Kim JS, Xu X, Li H, Solomon D, Lane WS, Jin T, Waldman T. Mol Cell Biol. 2011 Jul . 31(13):2756-71. 10.1128/MCB.01323-10 PubMed 21536651.
Backbone
  Vector backbone: pHR-SIN
  Backbone size w/o insert (bp): 9000
  Vector type: Mammalian Expression
Growth in bacteria
  Bacterial resistance: Ampicillin, 100 μg/mL
  Growth temperature: 37°C
  Growth strain: DH5alpha
  Copy number: High Copy
Gene/Insert
  Gene/Insert name: PTEN-G129E
  Species: H. sapiens (human)
  Insert size (bp): 1209
  Mutation: G129E
  GenBank ID: U93051
  Entrez Gene: PTEN (a.k.a. 10q23del, BZS, CWS1, DEC, GLM2, MHAM, MMAC1, PTEN1, PTENbeta, PTENgama, TEP1)
  Cloning method: Restriction Enzyme; 5′ cloning site BamH I (not destroyed); 3′ cloning site Not I (not destroyed)
  Sequencing primers: 5′ CCAAGGACCTGAAATGACCC
Terms and licenses: Academic/Nonprofit Terms; Industry Terms: Not Available to Industry
How to cite: pHR-SIN-PTEN-G129E was a gift from Todd Waldman (Addgene plasmid # 30377 ; http://n2t.net/addgene:30377 ; RRID:Addgene_30377)
