[The description below was written by a language model from this plasmid's Addgene catalogue record.]
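Description:
pHR-SIN-PTEN-G129E is a mammalian expression plasmid built on the pHR-SIN backbone (about 9 kb without insert). The record classifies it simply as "Mammalian Expression", but the pHR-SIN name denotes a self-inactivating HIV-1-derived lentiviral transfer vector family. In these vectors, a deletion in the 3′ LTR disables LTR promoter activity after integration, so the transgene is driven by an internal promoter. The record provides no feature table. It does not state which internal promoter drives the insert, and it does not list viral elements, a reporter or a mammalian selection marker. In bacteria the plasmid is maintained at high copy number and selected with ampicillin.

The payload is a 1,209 bp human PTEN coding sequence, cloned by restriction digestion between BamHI and NotI sites, both of which are retained. It carries the G129E point mutation. From general knowledge, G129E lies in the phosphatase active-site region. It is widely used as a separation-of-function allele that abolishes PTEN's lipid phosphatase activity towards PIP3 while largely preserving its protein phosphatase activity. No epitope tag or fusion partner is recorded.

The associated publication concerns a DNA damage-induced, PTEN-dependent cell size checkpoint in human cells. The construct therefore most plausibly serves to re-express this mutant in human cells and test whether lipid phosphatase activity is needed for PTEN-dependent phenotypes, presumably alongside wild-type PTEN or other mutants. The record does not spell out the specific experimental use.
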