>Addgene plasmid #30377 | pHR-SIN-PTEN-G129E | addgene partial sequence | sequence record 36204 | pHR-SIN-F 5'-CCAAGGACCTGAAATGACCC-3'
CATCAGCCTGCTTCTCGCTTCTGTTCGCGCGCTTCTGCTTCCCGAGCTCTATAAAAGAGCTCACAACCCC
TCACTCGGCGCGCCAGTCCTCCGACAGACTGAGTCGCCCGGGGGGGATCCACTAGTAACGGCCGCCAGTG
TGCTGGAATTCGCCCTTCTCCCAGACATGACAGCCATCATCAAAGAGATCGTTAGCAGAAACAAAAGGAG
ATATCAAGAGGATGGATTCGACTTAGACTTGACCTATATTTATCCAAACATTATTGCTATGGGATTTCCT
GCAGAAAGACTTGAAGGCGTATACAGGAACAATATTGATGATGTAGTAAGGTTTTTGGATTCAAAGCATA
AAAACCATTACAAGATATACAATCTTTGTGCTGAAAGACATTATGACACCGCCAAATTTAATTGCAGAGT
TGCACAATATCCTTTTGAAGACCATAACCCACCACAGCTAGAACTTATCAAACCCTTTTGTGAAGATCTT
GACCAATGGCTAAGTGAAGATGACAATCATGTTGCAGCAATTCACTGTAAAGCTGGAAAGGAACGAACTG
GTGTAATGATATGTGCATATTTATTACATCGGGGCAAATTTTTAAAGGCACAAGAGGCCCTAGATTTCTA
TGGGGAAGTAAGGACCAGAGACAAAAAGGGAGTAACTATTCCCAGTCAGAGGCGCTATGTGTATTATTAT
AGCTACCTGTTAAAGAATCATCTGGATTATAGACCAGTGGCACTGTTGTTTCACAAGATGATGTTTGAAA
CTATTCCAATGTTCAGTGGCGGAACTTGCAATCCTCAGTTTGTGGTCTGCCAGCTAAAGGTGAAGATATA
TTCCTCCAATTCAGGACCCACACGACGGGAAGACAAGTTCATGTACTTTGAGTTCCCCTCAGCCGTTACC
TGTGTGTGGTGAT
